Addgene plasmid #244632: CL20_mEGFP_FOidr_080
Purpose: Express mEGFP-tagged intrinsically disordered protein (IDR), FOidr_080, derived from human fusion protein KMT2A_AFDN; KMT2A_EPS15; KMT2A_MLLT1; KMT2A_MLLT10
Depositing lab: Richard Kriwacki. Depositing organization: St. Jude Children's Research Hospital. Publication: Proteome-wide computational analyses reveal links between protein condensate formation and RNA biology. Maiti S, Tripathi S, Baggett DW, Phillips AH, Park CG, Wang J, Wahiduzzaman, Freyaldenhoven WT, Kinger S, Pioso BJ, Bollinger JC, Somjee R, Lang B, Babu MM, Kriwacki RW. Sci Adv. 2025 Dec 5;11(49):eady1420. doi: 10.1126/sciadv.ady1420. Epub 2025 Dec 3. PubMed 41337585.
Backbone
  Vector backbone: CL20
  Vector type: Mammalian Expression
Growth in bacteria
  Bacterial resistance: Ampicillin, 100 μg/mL
  Growth temperature: 37°C
  Growth strain: NEB Stable
  Copy number: High Copy
Gene/Insert
  Gene/Insert name: FOidr_080
  Species: H. sapiens (human)
  Mutation: Unmutated
  Tag / fusion protein: monomeric EGFP (N terminal on insert)
  Cloning method: Restriction Enzyme; 5′ cloning site Unknown (unknown if destroyed)
Terms and licenses: Academic/Nonprofit Terms; Industry Terms: Not Available to Industry
Depositor comments: KMT2A_AFDN_1199_1402; KMT2A_EPS15_1199_1402; KMT2A_MLLT1_1199_1402; KMT2A_MLLT10_1199_1402
How to cite: CL20_mEGFP_FOidr_080 was a gift from Richard Kriwacki (Addgene plasmid # 244632 ; http://n2t.net/addgene:244632 ; RRID:Addgene_244632)
