[The description below was written by a language model from this plasmid's Addgene catalogue record and pLannotate feature annotations shown in this document.]
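Description:
CL20_mEGFP_FOidr_080 is a mammalian expression plasmid built on the CL20 backbone. The catalogue lists it simply as a mammalian expression vector, but the feature table shows the architecture of a self-inactivating HIV-1 lentiviral transfer vector. A CMV enhancer is fused to a truncated 5' LTR, followed by the Ψ packaging signal with a gag fragment, the cPPT/CTS, the Rev response element and, downstream of the expression cassette, a ΔU3 3' LTR fragment followed by a rabbit β-globin polyadenylation signal. These elements would allow the cassette to be packaged into lentiviral particles when helper functions are supplied in trans, although the record does not say whether it was used that way or by direct transfection. The plasmid is propagated in E. coli through a high-copy ColE1/pUC-type origin with ampicillin selection (AmpR). The backbone also carries an SV40 origin and poly(A) signal and remnants of lac regulatory sequences. No mammalian selection marker is annotated.

The payload is driven by an internal CMV enhancer/promoter and encodes monomeric EGFP fused to the N-terminus of FOidr_080, an unmutated human intrinsically disordered region. The insert is annotated as a fragment of KMT2A (MLL1), and the depositor comments place it at residues 1199–1402 of the oncogenic fusion proteins KMT2A_AFDN, KMT2A_EPS15, KMT2A_MLLT1 and KMT2A_MLLT10, so the same KMT2A-derived segment is shared by all four fusions. The construct is intended for expressing this fluorescently tagged IDR in mammalian cells. The associated publication concerns protein condensate formation and its links to RNA biology, which suggests the tag is used to image the IDR's localisation and condensate-forming behaviour.
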