Features (pLannotate 1.2.2; 29 found; start..end, strand, type, name):
    199..254     -  polyA_signal   β-globin poly(A) signal: rabbit β-globin polyadenylation signal (Gil and Proudfoot, 1987)
    340..475     -  LTR            3' LTR (ΔU3) (fragment): self-inactivating 3' long terminal repeat (LTR) from HIV-1
    477..545     -  CDS            nef (fragment): NEF_HV1Z2 - Experimental evidence at protein level: Swiss-Prot protein existence level 1. Extracellular Nef protein targets CD4(+) T-lymphocytes for apoptosis by interacting with CXCR4 surface receptors. From Human immunodeficiency virus type 1 group M subtype D (isolate Z2/CDC-Z34) (HIV-1).
    571..1185    -  CDS            KMT2A (fragment): KMT2A_HUMAN - Also known as ALL1, CXXC7, HRX, HTRX, MLL, MLL1, TRX1. Experimental evidence at protein level: Swiss-Prot protein existence level 1. Histone methyltransferase that plays an essential role in early development and hematopoiesis (PubMed:15960975, PubMed:12453419, PubMed:15960975, PubMed:19556245, PubMed:19187761, PubMed:20677832, PubMed:21220120, PubMed:26886794). Catalytic subunit of the MLL1/MLL complex, a multiprotein complex that mediates both methylation of 'Lys- 4' of histone H3 (H3K4me) complex and acetylation of 'Lys-16' of histone H4 (H4K16ac) (PubMed:15960975, PubMed:1245
   1225..1941    -  CDS            mEGFP: mEGFP is a basic (constitutively fluorescent) green fluorescent protein published in 2002, derived from Aequorea victoria. It has moderate acid sensitivity.
   1955..1992    -  misc_feature   MCS (fragment): multiple cloning site
   1991..2007    -  promoter       tight TRE promoter (fragment): Tet-responsive promoter PTight, consisting of seven tet operator sequences followed by the minimal CMV promoter
   2023..2226    -  promoter       CMV promoter: human cytomegalovirus (CMV) immediate early promoter
   2227..2530    -  enhancer       CMV enhancer: human cytomegalovirus immediate early enhancer
   2598..2614    -  misc_feature   MCS (fragment): multiple cloning site
   2614..2639    -  CDS            Rev (fragment): human immunodeficiency virus 1 (HIV-1) Rev protein; rev; enhances nuclear export of unspliced and incompletely spliced viral mRNAs
   3016..3249    -  misc_feature   RRE: The Rev response element (RRE) of HIV-1 allows for Rev-dependent mRNA export from the nucleus to the cytoplasm.
   3383..3466    -  CDS            vif (fragment): VIF_HV1BR - Experimental evidence at protein level: Swiss-Prot protein existence level 1. Counteracts the innate antiviral activity of host APOBEC3F and APOBEC3G. Forms a complex with host APOBEC3F and APOBEC3G thus preventing the entry of these lethally hypermutating enzymes into progeny virions. Recruits an active E3 ubiquitin ligase complex composed of elongin BC, CUL5, and RBX2 to induce polyubiquitination of APOBEC3G and APOBEC3F. In turn, they are directed to the 26S proteasome for degradation. Vif interaction with APOBEC3G also blocks its cytidine deaminase activity in a proteasome-inde
   3609..3726    -  misc_feature   cPPT/CTS: central polypurine tract and central termination sequence of HIV-1
   3875..4234    -  CDS            HIV-1 gag (fragment): gag protein from human immunodeficiency virus 1; gag
   4218..4343    -  misc_feature   HIV-1 Ψ: packaging signal of human immunodeficiency virus type 1
   4390..4647    -  LTR            5' LTR (truncated): truncated 5' long terminal repeat (LTR) from HIV-1
   4649..5028    -  enhancer       CMV enhancer: human cytomegalovirus immediate early enhancer
   5059..5163    +  promoter       AmpR promoter: bla
   5164..6024    +  CDS            AmpR: β-lactamase; bla; confers resistance to ampicillin, carbenicillin, and related antibiotics
   6195..6783    +  rep_origin     ori: high-copy-number ColE1/pMB1/pBR322/pUC origin of replication
   6966..7020    +  CDS            lacI (fragment): lac repressor; lacI; The lac repressor binds to the lac operator to inhibit transcription in E. coli. This inhibition can be relieved by adding lactose or isopropyl-β-D-thiogalactopyranoside (IPTG).
   7022..7156    -  polyA_signal   SV40 poly(A) signal: SV40 polyadenylation signal
   7176..7311    -  rep_origin     SV40 ori: SV40 origin of replication
   7335..7357    -  promoter       SV40 promoter (fragment): SV40 enhancer and early promoter
   7364..7403    +  CDS            lacI (fragment): lac repressor; lacI; The lac repressor binds to the lac operator to inhibit transcription in E. coli. This inhibition can be relieved by adding lactose or isopropyl-β-D-thiogalactopyranoside (IPTG).
   7416..7437    +  protein_bind   CAP binding site: CAP binding activates transcription in the presence of cAMP. E. coli catabolite activator protein
   7452..7482    +  promoter       lac promoter: promoter for the E. coli lac operon
   7490..7506    +  protein_bind   lac operator: The lac repressor binds to the lac operator to inhibit transcription in E. coli. This inhibition can be relieved by adding lactose or isopropyl-β-D-thiogalactopyranoside (IPTG). lac repressor encoded by lacI
>Addgene plasmid #244632 | CL20_mEGFP_FOidr_080 | addgene full sequence | sequence record 490723 | Addgene NGS Result
AAAAAAAATCTAACCTCAAGTCAAGGCTTTTCTATGGAATAAGGAATGGACAGCAGGGGGCTGTTTCATA
TACTGATGACCTCTTTATAGCCAACCTTTGTTCATGGCAGCCAGCATATGGGCATATGTTGCCAAACTCT
AAACCAAATACTCATTCTGATGTTTTAAATGATTTGCCCTCCCATATGTCCTTCCGAGTGAGAGACACAA
AAAATTCCAACACACTATTGCAATGAAAATAAATTTCCTTTATTAGCCAGAAGTCAGATGCTCAAGGGGC
TTCATGATGTCCCCATAATTTTTGGCAGAGGGAAAAAGATCTGCTAGCTCGAGCAGCTGAAGCTTTATTG
AGGCTTAAGCAGTGGGTTCCCTAGTTAGCCAGAGAGCTCCCAGGCTCAGATCTGGTCTAACCAGAGAGAC
CCAGTACAGGCAAAAAGCAGATCTTGTCTTCTTTGGGAGTGAATTAGCCCTTCCAGTCCCCCCTTTTCTT
TTAAAAAGTGGCTAAGATCTACAGCTGCCTTGTAAGTCATTGGTCTTAAAGGTACCGTAATCTTATCTAG
AACCGGTTCAACGGATACGGTGCACACCATCCGCCGGGATCTTTTGTTTCGAGCTATTGCCGTTGGACAG
AGTAGACAGGATATTAAGCGTGCCTGCGTTCTCCTGTTTATTAACCGGCGGCGGTTTTTCTTTCTCTTTC
GGCTTTTGCTTCACCGGAATGCTAGGGCGAGGCGCCACCTTTTTTTGCTTGGACTGTTCCGGGCCAGACT
CCGGAGGCGGCGGTTGTTTTTTCTTCGGCTCGCTCGGGGTCGTCTTCGGCACCTCTTTTCTGGGAGGACC
AGTGGTCGGCGGCTGCGGCGGAATAACCAAGGCTGGCTGGCTAACTTGCTTGCTGGATTTCCTGCTAGCG
GGGGTGGTAGCCTGCTTGCTTTCCGGACCCGGTGCTGACACATTACCCTCTTCTGATTTCTCCTCGACGG
GTTTACGTGGCGGCGGTTCTGACGAGCTTTTTTTCGGGGCCGGATCTTCACGTGCAGACGGGGTCGGTTT
CTGACTGCTATCAACAACGTTCTTAACAACAGAGCTTTCCTTGGAGTCCTTTTTCTCGGAAGTTTTGCTC
TTCTTCTCTTTCTTTTTAACCGCCTTCGCTTGCTTTTGCAGATACGCCTTTGACGGCATCCACCGGGAAG
CGGCCGCACTTCCCCCGGAGCCTCCGCTTCCGCCCTTGTACAGCTCGTCCATGCCGAGAGTGATCCCGGC
GGCGGTCACGAACTCCAGCAGGACCATGTGATCGCGCTTCTCGTTGGGGTCTTTGCTCAGCTTGGACTGG
GTGCTCAGGTAGTGGTTGTCGGGCAGCAGCACGGGGCCGTCGCCGATGGGGGTGTTCTGCTGGTAGTGGT
CGGCGAGCTGCACGCTGCCGTCCTCGATGTTGTGGCGGATCTTGAAGTTCACCTTGATGCCGTTCTTCTG
CTTGTCGGCCATGATATAGACGTTGTGGCTGTTGTAGTTGTACTCCAGCTTGTGCCCCAGGATGTTGCCG
TCCTCCTTGAAGTCGATGCCCTTCAGCTCGATGCGGTTCACCAGGGTGTCGCCCTCGAACTTCACCTCGG
CGCGGGTCTTGTAGTTGCCGTCGTCCTTGAAGAAGATGGTGCGCTCCTGGACGTAGCCTTCGGGCATGGC
GGACTTGAAGAAGTCGTGCTGCTTCATGTGGTCGGGGTAGCGGCTGAAGCACTGCACGCCGTAGGTCAGG
GTGGTCACGAGGGTGGGCCAGGGCACGGGCAGCTTGCCGGTGGTGCAGATGAACTTCAGGGTCAGCTTGC
CGTAGGTGGCATCGCCCTCGCCCTCGCCGGACACGCTGAACTTGTGGCCGTTTACGTCGCCGTCCAGCTC
GACCAGGATGGGCACCACCCCGGTGAACAGCTCCTCGCCCTTGCTCACCATGGTGGCGACCGGTGGATCC
CGGGCCCGCGGTACCGTCGACTGCAGAATTCGGTTCACTAAACGAGCCCGGTTCACTAAACGAGCTCTGC
TTATATAGACCTCCCACCGTACACGCCTACCGCCCATTTGCGTCAATGGGGCGGAGTTGTTACGACATTT
TGGAAAGTCCCGTTGATTTTGGTGCCAAAACAAACTCCCATTGACGTCAATGGGGTGGAGACTTGGAAAT
CCCCGTGAGTCAAACCGCTATCCACGCCCATTGATGTACTGCCAAAACCGCATCACCATGGTAATAGCGA
TGACTAATACGTAGATGTACTGCCAAGTAGGAAAGTCCCATAAGGTCATGTACTGGGCATAATGCCAGGC
GGGCCATTTACCGTCATTGACGTCAATAGGGGGCGTACTTGGCATATGATACACTTGATGTACTGCCAAG
TGGGCAGTTTACCGTAAATACTCCACCCATTGACGTCAATGGAAAGTCCCTATTGGCGTTACTATGGGAA
CATACGTCATTATTGACGTCAATGGGCGGGGGTCGTTGGGCGGTCAGCCAGGCGGGCCATTTACCGTAAG
TTATGTAACGCGGAACTCCATATATGGGCTATGAACTAATGACCCCGTAATTGATTACTATTAATAACTA
GCACGCGTTCGAAGCTTGAGCTCGGTCCCCTCGGGGTTGGGAGGTGGGTCTGAAACGATAATGGTGAATA
TCCCTGCCTAACTCTATTCACTATAGAAAGTACAGCAAAAACTATTCTTAAACCTACCAAGCCTCCTACT
ATCATTATGAATAATTTTATATACCACAGCCAATTTGTTATGTTAAACCAATTCCACAAACTTGCCCATT
TATCTAATTCCAATAATTCTTGTTCATTCTTTTCTTGCTGGTTTTGCGATTCTTCAATTAAGGAGTGTAT
TAAGCTTGTGTAATTGTTAATTTCTCTGTCCCACTCCATCCAGGTCGTGTGATTCCAAATCTGTTCCAGA
GATTTATTACTCCAACTAGCATTCCAAGGCACAGCAGTGGTGCAAATGAGTTTTCCAGAGCAACCCCAAA
TCCCCAGGAGCTGTTGATCCTTTAGGTATCTTTCCACAGCCAGGATTCTTGCCTGGAGCTGCTTGATGCC
CCAGACTGTGAGTTGCAACAGATGCTGTTGCGCCTCAATAGCCCTCAGCAAATTGTTCTGCTGCTGCACT
ATACCAGACAATAATTGTCTGGCCTGTACCGTCAGCGTCATTGACGCTGCGCCCATAGTGCTTCCTGCTG
CTCCCAAGAACCCAAGGAACAAAGCTCCTATTCCCACTGCTCTTTTTTCTCTCTGCACCACTCTTCTCTT
TGCCTTGGTGGGTGCTACTCCTAATGGTTCAATTTTTACTACTTTATATTTATATAATTCACTTCTCCAA
TTGTCCCTCATATCTCCTCCTTATGGTGTTTTACTAAACTTTTCCATGTTCTAATCCTCATCCTGTCTAC
TTGCCACACAATCATCACCTGCCATCTGTTTTCCATAATCCCTAATGATCTTTGCTTTTCTTCTTGGCAC
TACTTTTATGTCACTATTATCTTGTATTACTACTGCCCCTTCACCTTTCCAGAGGAGCTTTGCTGGTCCT
TTCCAAAGTGGATTTCTGCTGTCCCTGTAATAAACCCGAAAATTTTGAATTTTTGTAATTTGTTTTTGTA
ATTCTTTAGTTTGTATGTCTGTTGCTATTATGTCTACTATTCTTTCCCCTGCACTGTACCCCCCAATCCC
CCCTTTTCTTTTAAAATTGTGGATGAATACTGCCATTTGTACTGCTGTCTTAAGATGTTCAGCCTGATCT
CTTACCTGTCCTATAATTTTCTTTAATTCTTTATTCATAGATTCTACTACTCCTTGACTTTGGGGATTGT
AGGGAATTTCCAGGTCTGAAGATCCTGCTGCTTGCTGTGCTTTTTTCTTACTTTTGTTTTGCTCTTCCTC
TATCTTGTCTAAAGCTTCCTTGGTGTCTTTTATCTCTATCCTTTGATGCACACAATAGAGGGTTGCTACT
GTATTATATAATGATCTAAGTTCTTCTGATCCTGTCTGAAGGGATGGTTGTAGCTGTCCCAGTATTTGTC
TACAGCCTTCTGATGTTTCTAACAGGCCAGTATTAACTGCGAATCGTTCTAGCTCCCTGCTTGCCCATAC
TATATGTTTTAATTTATATTTTTTCTTTCCCCCTGGCCTTAACCGAATTTTTTCCCATCGCGATCTAATT
CTCCCCCGCTTAATACTGACGCTCTCGCACCCATCTCTCTCCTTCTAGCCTCCGCTAGTCAAAATTTTTG
GCGTACTCACCAGTCGCCGCCCCTCGCCTCTTGCCGTGCGCGCTTCAGCAAGCCGAGTCCTGCGTCGAGA
GAGCTCCTCTGGTTTCCCTTTCGCTTTCAAGTCCCTGTTCGGGCGCCACTGCTAGAGATTTTCCACACTG
ACTAAAAGGGTCTGAGGGATCTCTAGTTACCAGAGTCACACAACAGACGGGCACACACTACTTGAAGCAC
TCAAGGCAAGCTTTATTGAGGCTTAAGCAGTGGGTTCCCTAGTTAGCCAGAGAGCTCCCAGGCTCAGATC
TGGTCTAACCAGAGAGACCCAGTACAGGCAAAAAGCAGCTGCTTATATGCAGGATCTGAGGGCTCGCCAC
TCCCCAGTCCCGCCCAGGCCACGCCTCCCATGGTAATAGCGATGACTAATACGTAGATGTACTGCCAAGT
AGGAAAGTCCCATAAGGTCATGTACTGGGCATAATGCCAGGCGGGCCATTTACCGTCATTGACGTCAATA
GGGGGCGTACTTGGCATATGATACACTTGATGTACTGCCAAGTGGGCAGTTTACCGTAAATACTCCACCC
ATTGACGTCAATGGAAAGTCCCTATTGGCGTTACTATGGGAACATACGTCATTATTGACGTCAATGGGCG
GGGGTCGTTGGGCGGTCAGCCAGGCGGGCCATTTACCGTAAGTTATGTAACGCGGAACTCCATATATGGG
CTATGAACTAATGACCCCGTAATTGATTACTATTAATAACTAGTCAATAATCAATGTCGACCCAGGTGGC
ACTTTTCGGGGAAATGTGCGCGGAACCCCTATTTGTTTATTTTTCTAAATACATTCAAATATGTATCCGC
TCATGAGACAATAACCCTGATAAATGCTTCAATAATATTGAAAAAGGAAGAGTATGAGTATTCAACATTT
CCGTGTCGCCCTTATTCCCTTTTTTGCGGCATTTTGCCTTCCTGTTTTTGCTCACCCAGAAACGCTGGTG
AAAGTAAAAGATGCTGAAGATCAGTTGGGTGCACGAGTGGGTTACATCGAACTGGATCTCAACAGCGGTA
AGATCCTTGAGAGTTTTCGCCCCGAAGAACGTTTTCCAATGATGAGCACTTTTAAAGTTCTGCTATGTGG
CGCGGTATTATCCCGTATTGACGCCGGGCAAGAGCAACTCGGTCGCCGCATACACTATTCTCAGAATGAC
TTGGTTGAGTACTCACCAGTCACAGAAAAGCATCTTACGGATGGCATGACAGTAAGAGAATTATGCAGTG
CTGCCATAACCATGAGTGATAACACTGCGGCCAACTTACTTCTGACAACGATCGGAGGACCGAAGGAGCT
AACCGCTTTTTTGCACAACATGGGGGATCATGTAACTCGCCTTGATCGTTGGGAACCGGAGCTGAATGAA
GCCATACCAAACGACGAGCGTGACACCACGATGCCTGTAGCAATGGCAACAACGTTGCGCAAACTATTAA
CTGGCGAACTACTTACTCTAGCTTCCCGGCAACAATTAATAGACTGGATGGAGGCGGATAAAGTTGCAGG
ACCACTTCTGCGCTCGGCCCTTCCGGCTGGCTGGTTTATTGCTAATAAATCTGGAGCCGGTGAGCGTGGG
TCTCGCGGTATCATTGCAGCACTGGGGCCAGATGGTAAGCCCTCCCGTATCGTAGTTATCTACACGACGG
GGAGTCAGGCAACTATGGATGAACGAAATAGACAGATCGCTGAGATAGGTGCCTCACTGATTAAGCATTG
GTAACTGTCAGACCAAGTTTACTCATATATACTTTAGATTGATTTAAAACTTCATTTTTAATTTAAAAGG
ATCTAGGTGAAGATCCTTTTTGATAATCTCATGACCAAAATCCCTTAACGTGAGTTTTCGTTCCACTGAG
CGTCAGACCCCGTAGAAAAGATCAAAGGATCTTCTTGAGATCCTTTTTTTCTGCGCGTAATCTGCTGCTT
GCAAACAAAAAAACCACCGCTACCAGCGGTGGTTTGTTTGCCGGATCAAGAGCTACCAACTCTTTTTCCG
AAGGTAACTGGCTTCAGCAGAGCGCAGATACCAAATACTGTTCTTCTAGTGTAGCCGTAGTTAGGCCACC
ACTTCAAGAACTCTGTAGCACCGCCTACATACCTCGCTCTGCTAATCCTGTTACCAGTGGCTGCTGCCAG
TGGCGATAAGTCGTGTCTTACCGGGTTGGACTCAAGACGATAGTTACCGGATAAGGCGCAGCGGTCGGGC
TGAACGGGGGGTTCGTGCACACAGCCCAGCTTGGAGCGAACGACCTACACCGAACTGAGATACCTACAGC
GTGAGCTATGAGAAAGCGCCACGCTTCCCGAAGGGAGAAAGGCGGACAGGTATCCGGTAAGCGGCAGGGT
CGGAACAGGAGAGCGCACGAGGGAGCTTCCAGGGGGAAACGCCTGGTATCTTTATAGTCCTGTCGGGTTT
CGCCACCTCTGACTTGAGCGTCGATTTTTGTGATGCTCGTCAGGGGGGCGGAGCCTATGGAAAAACGCCA
GCAACGCGGCCTTTTTACGGTTCCTGGCCTTTTGCTGGCCTTTTGCTCACATGTTCTTTCCTGCGTTATC
CCCTGATTCTGTGGATAACCGTATTACCGCCTTTGAGTGAGCTGATACCGCTCGCCGCAGCCGAACGACC
GAGCGCAGCGAGTCAGTGAGCGAGGAAGCGGAAGAGCGCCCAATACGCAAACCGCCTCTCCCCGCGCGTT
GGCCGATTCATTAATGCAGCGGATCCAGACATGATAAGATACATTGATGAGTTTGGACAAACCACAACTA
GAATGCAGTGAAAAAAATGCTTTATTTGTGAAATTTGTGATGCTATTGCTTTATTTGTAACCATTATAAG
CTGCAATAAACAAGTTAGCTTTTTGCAAAAGCCTAGGCCTCCAAAAAAGCCTCCTCACTACTTCTGGAAT
AGCTCAGAGGCCGAGGCGGCCTCGGCCTCTGCATAAATAAAAAAAATTAGTCAGCCATGGGGCGGAGAAT
GGGCGGAACTGGGCGGAGTTAGGGGCGGGATGGGCGGAGTTAGGGGCGGGACTATGGTTGCTGACTAATT
GAGATGCGGATCCGCTGGCACGACAGGTTTCCCGACTGGAAAGCGGGCAGTGAGCGCAACGCAATTAATG
TGAGTTAGCTCACTCATTAGGCACCCCAGGCTTTACACTTTATGCTTCCGGCTCGTATGTTGTGTGGAAT
TGTGAGCGGATAACAATTTCACACAGGAAACAGCTATGACCATGATTACGCCAAGCTTGGGCTGCAGGTC
GAGGGATCTCCATAAGAGAAGAGGGACAGCTATGACTGGGAGTAGTCAGGAGAGGAGGAAAAATCTGGCT
AGTAAAACATGTAAGGAAAATTTTAGGGATGTTAAAGAAAAAAATAACACAAAACAAAATAT
